Addgene plasmid #11685: pL3-TRE-LucGFP-2L
Depositing lab: Geoff Wahl. Depositing organization: Salk Institute for Biological Studies. Publication: Reproducible doxycycline-inducible transgene expression at specific loci generated by Cre-recombinase mediated cassette exchange. Wong ET, Kolman JL, Li YC, Mesner LD, Hillen W, Berens C, Wahl GM. Nucleic Acids Res. 2005 . 33(17):e147. 10.1093/nar/gni145 PubMed 16204450.
Backbone
  Vector backbone: pL3-TRE-MCS-polyA-2L
  Backbone manufacturer: Wahl lab
  Backbone size w/o insert (bp): 7117
  Vector type: Mammalian Expression, Cre/Lox
Growth in bacteria
  Bacterial resistance: Ampicillin, 100 μg/mL
  Growth temperature: 37°C
  Growth strain: DH5alpha
  Copy number: High Copy
Gene/Insert
  Gene/Insert name: Luciferase-EGFP
  Cloning method: Restriction Enzyme; 5′ cloning site BamHI/BglII (destroyed during cloning); 3′ cloning site NotI (not destroyed)
  Sequencing primers: 5′ See map
Resource information
  A portion of this plasmid was derived from a plasmid made by: LucGFP fragment was cloned from pLuciferase-EGFP vector (gift of D. Buscher).
Terms and licenses: Academic/Nonprofit Terms; Industry Terms: Not Available to Industry
How to cite: pL3-TRE-LucGFP-2L was a gift from Geoff Wahl (Addgene plasmid # 11685 ; http://n2t.net/addgene:11685 ; RRID:Addgene_11685)
