[The description below was written by a language model from this plasmid's Addgene catalogue record and pLannotate feature annotations shown in this document.]
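Description:
pL3-TRE-LucGFP-2L is a mammalian expression and Cre/lox exchange plasmid built on the pL3-TRE-MCS-polyA-2L backbone. It was designed for recombinase-mediated cassette exchange (RMCE), which places a doxycycline-regulated reporter at a defined genomic locus. It is propagated in E. coli as a high-copy plasmid using a ColE1/pUC-type origin and is selected with ampicillin through the AmpR β-lactamase gene and its own promoter. Short remnants of lacZα, lacI, the lac promoter/operator, bom and rop are cloning-vector leftovers with no evident functional role. The catalogue lists 7,117 bp as the backbone size without insert, but this equals the length of the full annotated sequence, so the figure appears to describe the complete plasmid.

The payload lies between two heterospecific lox sites, a lox2272 site (annotated on the minus strand) upstream and a loxP site downstream. These sites recombine with their own kind but not with each other. Cre can therefore swap the intervening cassette into a pre-tagged chromosomal site carrying the matching pair, rather than simply excising it. Within the cassette, a tetracycline response element with seven tetO copies is joined to a minimal CMV promoter. This drives firefly luciferase (luc+) followed closely by EGFP, described in the record as a Luciferase-EGFP insert taken from a pLuciferase-EGFP vector. A rabbit β-globin intron, a β-globin exon segment and the β-globin polyadenylation signal complete the transcription unit. A short ΔTK fragment sits just before the loxP site.

No mammalian selection marker or tet transactivator is annotated, so inducible expression depends on a transactivator supplied by the host cells. The construct is used to test the reproducibility of doxycycline-inducible expression at specific loci, with both luminescent and fluorescent readouts.
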