Features (pLannotate 1.2.2; 25 found; start..end, strand, type, name):
    137..236     +  misc_feature   bom (fragment): basis of mobility region from pBR322
    242..399     -  CDS            lacZα (fragment): LacZα fragment of β-galactosidase; lacZ fragment
    426..448     -  CDS            lacZα (fragment): LacZα fragment of β-galactosidase; lacZ fragment
    477..510     -  protein_bind   lox2272: Cre-mediated recombination occurs in the 8-bp core sequence (GGATACTT). lox2272 sites are compatible with each other, but incompatible with loxP or loxN sites (Lee and Saito, 1988). Cre recombinase
    541..811     +  protein_bind   tetracycline response element: contains seven copies of the tetracycline operator tetO tetracycline repressor TetR
    822..839     +  misc_feature   MCS (fragment): pUC18/19 multiple cloning site
    844..882     +  promoter       minimal CMV promoter: human cytomegalovirus (CMV) immediate early promoter
    976..1001    +  misc_feature   MCS (fragment): pUC18/19 multiple cloning site
   1046..2695    +  CDS            luciferase: firefly luciferase; luc+; enhanced luc+ version of the luciferase gene
   2717..3436    +  CDS            EGFP: the original enhanced GFP (Yang et al., 1996) mammalian codon-optimized
   3491..4063    +  intron         β-globin intron: intron from rabbit β-globin gene
   4067..4189    +  CDS            HBB: HBB_COLGU - Experimental evidence at transcript level: Swiss-Prot protein existence level 2. Involved in oxygen transport from the lung to the various peripheral tissues. From Colobus guereza (Mantled guereza) (Eastern black-and-white colobus monkey).
   4260..4315    +  polyA_signal   β-globin poly(A) signal: rabbit β-globin polyadenylation signal (Gil and Proudfoot, 1987)
   4641..4694    -  CDS            lacI (fragment): lac repressor; lacI; The lac repressor binds to the lac operator to inhibit transcription in E. coli. This inhibition can be relieved by adding lactose or isopropyl-β-D-thiogalactopyranoside (IPTG).
   4704..4783    +  CDS            ΔTK (fragment): truncated herpes simplex virus thymidine kinase (Salomon et al., 1995) confers sensitivity to nucleoside analogs such as acyclovir or ganciclovir
   4829..4862    +  protein_bind   loxP: Cre-mediated recombination occurs in the 8-bp core sequence (GCATACAT). Cre recombinase
   4865..4883    +  misc_feature   MCS (fragment): pUC18/19 multiple cloning site
   4920..4936    -  protein_bind   lac operator: The lac repressor binds to the lac operator to inhibit transcription in E. coli. This inhibition can be relieved by adding lactose or isopropyl-β-D-thiogalactopyranoside (IPTG). lac repressor encoded by lacI
   4944..4974    -  promoter       lac promoter: promoter for the E. coli lac operon
   4989..5010    -  protein_bind   CAP binding site: CAP binding activates transcription in the presence of cAMP. E. coli catabolite activator protein
   5023..5115    -  CDS            lacI (fragment): lac repressor; lacI; The lac repressor binds to the lac operator to inhibit transcription in E. coli. This inhibition can be relieved by adding lactose or isopropyl-β-D-thiogalactopyranoside (IPTG).
   5298..5886    -  rep_origin     ori: high-copy-number ColE1/pMB1/pBR322/pUC origin of replication
   6057..6917    -  CDS            AmpR: β-lactamase; bla; confers resistance to ampicillin, carbenicillin, and related antibiotics
   6918..7022    -  promoter       AmpR promoter: bla
   7117..35      +  CDS            rop (fragment) (across the origin): Rop protein, which maintains plasmids at low copy number; rop
>Addgene plasmid #11685 | pL3-TRE-LucGFP-2L | depositor full sequence | sequence record 7020 | Author sequence
TCGCGCGTTTCGGTGATGACGGTGAAAACCTCTGACACATGCAGCTCCCGGAGACGGTCACAGCTTGTCT
GTAAGCGGATGCCGGGAGCAGACAAGCCCGTCAGGGCGCGTCAGCGGGTGTTGGCGGGTGTCGGGGCTGG
CTTAACTATGCGGCATCAGAGCAGATTGTACTGAGAGTGCACCATATGCGGTGTGAAATACCGCACAGAT
GCGTAAGGAGAAAATACCGCATCAGGCGCCATTCGCCATTCAGGCTGCGCAACTGTTGGGAAGGGCGATC
GGTGCGGGCCTCTTCGCTATTACGCCAGCTGGCGAAAGGGGGATGTGCTGCAAGGCGATTAAGTTGGGTA
ACGCCAGGGTTTTCCCAGTCACGACGTTGTAAAACGACGGCCAGTGAATTCGAGCTCGGTACCCGGGGGC
GCGCCTTGTAAAACGACGGCCAGTGAATTCTCGATCTAGAGAACCCCTTCATCGAGATAACTTCGTATAA
AGTCTCCTATACGAAGTTATATCGATGAACCCCTTCCTCGAGTTTACCACTCCCTATCAGTGATAGAGAA
AAGTGAAAGTCGAGTTTACCACTCCCTATCAGTGATAGAGAAAAGTGAAAGTCGAGTTTACCACTCCCTA
TCAGTGATAGAGAAAAGTGAAAGTCGAGTTTACCACTCCCTATCAGTGATAGAGAAAAGTGAAAGTCGAG
TTTACCACTCCCTATCAGTGATAGAGAAAAGTGAAAGTCGAGTTTACCACTCCCTATCAGTGATAGAGAA
AAGTGAAAGTCGAGTTTACCACTCCCTATCAGTGATAGAGAAAAGTGAAAGTCGAGCTCGGTACCCGGGT
CGAGGTAGGCGTGTACGGTGGGAGGCCTATATAAGCAGAGCTCGTTTAGTGAACCGTCAGATCGCCTGGA
GACGCCATCCACGCTGTTTTGACCTCCATAGAAGACACCGGGACCGATCCAGCCTCCGCGGCCCCGAATT
CGAGCTCGGTACCCGGGGATCTCGAGCTCTAAGCTTGGCATTCCGGTACTGTTGGTAAAGCCACCATGGA
AGACGCCAAAAACATAAAGAAAGGCCCGGCGCCATTCTATCCGCTGGAAGATGGAACCGCTGGAGAGCAA
CTGCATAAGGCTATGAAGAGATACGCCCTGGTTCCTGGAACAATTGCTTTTACAGATGCACATATCGAGG
TGGACATCACTTACGCTGAGTACTTCGAAATGTCCGTTCGGTTGGCAGAAGCTATGAAACGATATGGGCT
GAATACAAATCACAGAATCGTCGTATGCAGTGAAAACTCTCTTCAATTCTTTATGCCGGTGTTGGGCGCG
TTATTTATCGGAGTTGCAGTTGCGCCCGCGAACGACATTTATAATGAACGTGAATTGCTCAACAGTATGG
GCATTTCGCAGCCTACCGTGGTGTTCGTTTCCAAAAAGGGGTTGCAAAAAATTTTGAACGTGCAAAAAAA
GCTCCCAATCATCCAAAAAATTATTATCATGGATTCTAAAACGGATTACCAGGGATTTCAGTCGATGTAC
ACGTTCGTCACATCTCATCTACCTCCCGGTTTTAATGAATACGATTTTGTGCCAGAGTCCTTCGATAGGG
ACAAGACAATTGCACTGATCATGAACTCCTCTGGATCTACTGGTCTGCCTAAAGGTGTCGCTCTGCCTCA
TAGAACTGCCTGCGTGAGATTCTCGCATGCCAGAGATCCTATTTTTGGCAATCAAATCATTCCGGATACT
GCGATTTTAAGTGTTGTTCCATTCCATCACGGTTTTGGAATGTTTACTACACTCGGATATTTGATATGTG
GATTTCGAGTCGTCTTAATGTATAGATTTGAAGAAGAGCTGTTTCTGAGGAGCCTTCAGGATTACAAGAT
TCAAAGTGCGCTGCTGGTGCCAACCCTATTCTCCTTCTTCGCCAAAAGCACTCTGATTGACAAATACGAT
TTATCTAATTTACACGAAATTGCTTCTGGTGGCGCTCCCCTCTCTAAGGAAGTCGGGGAAGCGGTTGCCA
AGAGGTTCCATCTGCCAGGTATCAGGCAAGGATATGGGCTCACTGAGACTACATCAGCTATTCTGATTAC
ACCCGAGGGGGATGATAAACCGGGCGCGGTCGGTAAAGTTGTTCCATTTTTTGAAGCGAAGGTTGTGGAT
CTGGATACCGGGAAAACGCTGGGCGTTAATCAAAGAGGCGAACTGTGTGTGAGAGGTCCTATGATTATGT
CCGGTTATGTAAACAATCCGGAAGCGACCAACGCCTTGATTGACAAGGATGGATGGCTACATTCTGGAGA
CATAGCTTACTGGGACGAAGACGAACACTTCTTCATCGTTGACCGCCTGAAGTCTCTGATTAAGTACAAA
GGCTATCAGGTGGCTCCCGCTGAATTGGAATCCATCTTGCTCCAACACCCCAACATCTTCGACGCAGGTG
TCGCAGGTCTTCCCGACGATGACGCCGGTGAACTTCCCGCCGCCGTTGTTGTTTTGGAGCACGGAAAGAC
GATGACGGAAAAAGAGATCGTGGATTACGTCGCCAGTCAAGTAACAACCGCGAAAAAGTTGCGCGGAGGA
GTTGTGTTTGTGGACGAAGTACCGAAAGGTCTTACCGGAAAACTCGACGCAAGAAAAATCAGAGAGATCC
TCATAAAGGCCAAGAAGGGCGGAAAGATCGCCGTGCGGGATCCACCGGTCGCCACCATGGTGAGCAAGGG
CGAGGAGCTGTTCACCGGGGTGGTGCCCATCCTGGTCGAGCTGGACGGCGACGTAAACGGCCACAAGTTC
AGCGTGTCCGGCGAGGGCGAGGGCGATGCCACCTACGGCAAGCTGACCCTGAAGTTCATCTGCACCACCG
GCAAGCTGCCCGTGCCCTGGCCCACCCTCGTGACCACCCTGACCTACGGCGTGCAGTGCTTCAGCCGCTA
CCCCGACCACATGAAGCAGCACGACTTCTTCAAGTCCGCCATGCCCGAAGGCTACGTCCAGGAGCGCACC
ATCTTCTTCAAGGACGACGGCAACTACAAGACCCGCGCCGAGGTGAAGTTCGAGGGCGACACCCTGGTGA
ACCGCATCGAGCTGAAGGGCATCGACTTCAAGGAGGACGGCAACATCCTGGGGCACAAGCTGGAGTACAA
CTACAACAGCCACAACGTCTATATCATGGCCGACAAGCAGAAGAACGGCATCAAGGTGAACTTCAAGATC
CGCCACAACATCGAGGACGGCAGCGTGCAGCTCGCCGACCACTACCAGCAGAACACCCCCATCGGCGACG
GCCCCGTGCTGCTGCCCGACAACCACTACCTGAGCACCCAGTCCGCCCTGAGCAAAGACCCCAACGAGAA
GCGCGATCACATGGTCCTGCTGGAGTTCGTGACCGCCGCCGGGATCACTCTCGGCATGGACGAGCTGTAC
AAGTAAAGCGGCCGCATCGATAAGCTTGTCGACGATATCTCTAGAGCTGAGAACTTCAGGGTGAGTTTGG
GGACCCTTGATTGTTCTTTCTTTTTCGCTATTGTAAAATTCATGTTATATGGAGGGGGCAAAGTTTTCAG
GGTGTTGTTTAGAATGGGAAGATGTCCCTTGTATCACCATGGACCCTCATGATAATTTTGTTTCTTTCAC
TTTCTACTCTGTTGACAACCATTGTCTCCTCTTATTTTCTTTTCATTTTCTGTAACTTTTTCGTTAAACT
TTAGCTTGCATTTGTAACGAATTTTTAAATTCACTTTTGTTTATTTGTCAGATTGTAAGTACTTTCTCTA
ATCACTTTTTTTTCAAGGCAATCAGGGTATATTATATTGTACTTCAGCACAGTTTTAGAGAACAATTGTT
ATAATTAAATGATAAGGTAGAATATTTCTGCATATAAATTCTGGCTGGCGTGGAAATATTCTTATTGGTA
GAAACAACTACACCCTGGTCATCATCCTGCCTTTCTCTTTATGGTTACAATGATATACACTGTTTGAGAT
GAGGATAAAATACTCTGAGTCCAAACCGGGCCCCTCTGCTAACCATGTTCATGCCTTCTTCTCTTTCCTA
CAGCTCCTGGGCAACGTGCTGGTTGTTGTGCTGTCTCATCATTTTGGCAAAGAATTCACTCCTCAGGTGC
AGGCTGCCTATCAGAAGGTGGTGGCTGGTGTGGCCAATGCCCTGGCTCACAAATACCACTGAGATCTTTT
TCCCTCTGCCAAAAATTATGGGGACATCATGAAGCCCCTTGAGCATCTGACTTCTGGCTAATAAAGGAAA
TTTATTTTCATTGCAATAGTGTGTGGGAATTTTTTGTGTCTCTCACTCGGAAGGACATATGGGAGGGCAA
ATCATTTAAAACATCAGAATGAGTATTTGGTTTAGAGTTTGGCAACATATGCCATATGCTGGCTGCCATG
AACAAAGGTGGCTATAAAGAGGTCATCAGTATATGAAACAGCCCCCTGCTGTCCATTCCTTATTCCATAG
AAAAGCCTTGACTTGAGGTTAGATTTTTTTTATATTTTGTTTTGTGTTATTTTTTTCTTTAACATCCCTA
AAATTTTCCTTACATGTTTTACTAGCCAGATTTTTCCTCCTCTCCTGACTACTCCCAGTCATAGCTGTCC
CTCTTCTCTTATGAACTCGACTGCATTAATGAATCGGCCAACGCGCGGGGAGAGGCGGTTTGCGTATTGG
GCGCTCTTCCGCTACGTCACCACCCCCGGCTCCATACCGACGATATGCGACCTGGCGCGCACGTTTGCCC
GGGAGATGGGGGAGGCTAACTGAAGCTTCCCGGGGGTACCGAATTCGTCGACAGATCCGGCCGGCCCCAT
AACTTCGTATAGCATACATTATACGAAGTTATCCCCTGCAGGCATGCAAGCTTGGCGTAATCATGGTCAT
AGCTGTTTCCTGTGTGAAATTGTTATCCGCTCACAATTCCACACAACATACGAGCCGGAAGCATAAAGTG
TAAAGCCTGGGGTGCCTAATGAGTGAGCTAACTCACATTAATTGCGTTGCGCTCACTGCCCGCTTTCCAG
TCGGGAAACCTGTCGTGCCAGCTGCATTAATGAATCGGCCAACGCGCGGGGAGAGGCGGTTTGCGTATTG
GGCGCTCTTCCGCTTCCTCGCTCACTGACTCGCTGCGCTCGGTCGTTCGGCTGCGGCGAGCGGTATCAGC
TCACTCAAAGGCGGTAATACGGTTATCCACAGAATCAGGGGATAACGCAGGAAAGAACATGTGAGCAAAA
GGCCAGCAAAAGGCCAGGAACCGTAAAAAGGCCGCGTTGCTGGCGTTTTTCCATAGGCTCCGCCCCCCTG
ACGAGCATCACAAAAATCGACGCTCAAGTCAGAGGTGGCGAAACCCGACAGGACTATAAAGATACCAGGC
GTTTCCCCCTGGAAGCTCCCTCGTGCGCTCTCCTGTTCCGACCCTGCCGCTTACCGGATACCTGTCCGCC
TTTCTCCCTTCGGGAAGCGTGGCGCTTTCTCATAGCTCACGCTGTAGGTATCTCAGTTCGGTGTAGGTCG
TTCGCTCCAAGCTGGGCTGTGTGCACGAACCCCCCGTTCAGCCCGACCGCTGCGCCTTATCCGGTAACTA
TCGTCTTGAGTCCAACCCGGTAAGACACGACTTATCGCCACTGGCAGCAGCCACTGGTAACAGGATTAGC
AGAGCGAGGTATGTAGGCGGTGCTACAGAGTTCTTGAAGTGGTGGCCTAACTACGGCTACACTAGAAGGA
CAGTATTTGGTATCTGCGCTCTGCTGAAGCCAGTTACCTTCGGAAAAAGAGTTGGTAGCTCTTGATCCGG
CAAACAAACCACCGCTGGTAGCGGTGGTTTTTTTGTTTGCAAGCAGCAGATTACGCGCAGAAAAAAAGGA
TCTCAAGAAGATCCTTTGATCTTTTCTACGGGGTCTGACGCTCAGTGGAACGAAAACTCACGTTAAGGGA
TTTTGGTCATGAGATTATCAAAAAGGATCTTCACCTAGATCCTTTTAAATTAAAAATGAAGTTTTAAATC
AATCTAAAGTATATATGAGTAAACTTGGTCTGACAGTTACCAATGCTTAATCAGTGAGGCACCTATCTCA
GCGATCTGTCTATTTCGTTCATCCATAGTTGCCTGACTCCCCGTCGTGTAGATAACTACGATACGGGAGG
GCTTACCATCTGGCCCCAGTGCTGCAATGATACCGCGAGACCCACGCTCACCGGCTCCAGATTTATCAGC
AATAAACCAGCCAGCCGGAAGGGCCGAGCGCAGAAGTGGTCCTGCAACTTTATCCGCCTCCATCCAGTCT
ATTAATTGTTGCCGGGAAGCTAGAGTAAGTAGTTCGCCAGTTAATAGTTTGCGCAACGTTGTTGCCATTG
CTACAGGCATCGTGGTGTCACGCTCGTCGTTTGGTATGGCTTCATTCAGCTCCGGTTCCCAACGATCAAG
GCGAGTTACATGATCCCCCATGTTGTGCAAAAAAGCGGTTAGCTCCTTCGGTCCTCCGATCGTTGTCAGA
AGTAAGTTGGCCGCAGTGTTATCACTCATGGTTATGGCAGCACTGCATAATTCTCTTACTGTCATGCCAT
CCGTAAGATGCTTTTCTGTGACTGGTGAGTACTCAACCAAGTCATTCTGAGAATAGTGTATGCGGCGACC
GAGTTGCTCTTGCCCGGCGTCAATACGGGATAATACCGCGCCACATAGCAGAACTTTAAAAGTGCTCATC
ATTGGAAAACGTTCTTCGGGGCGAAAACTCTCAAGGATCTTACCGCTGTTGAGATCCAGTTCGATGTAAC
CCACTCGTGCACCCAACTGATCTTCAGCATCTTTTACTTTCACCAGCGTTTCTGGGTGAGCAAAAACAGG
AAGGCAAAATGCCGCAAAAAAGGGAATAAGGGCGACACGGAAATGTTGAATACTCATACTCTTCCTTTTT
CAATATTATTGAAGCATTTATCAGGGTTATTGTCTCATGAGCGGATACATATTTGAATGTATTTAGAAAA
ATAAACAAATAGGGGTTCCGCGCACATTTCCCCGAAAAGTGCCACCTGACGTCTAAGAAACCATTATTAT
CATGACATTAACCTATAAAAATAGGCGTATCACGAGGCCCTTTCGTC
