>Addgene plasmid #11685 | pL3-TRE-LucGFP-2L | addgene partial sequence | sequence record 18423 | LucNRev 5'-CCTTATGCAGTTGCTCTCC-3'
GGCGCCGGGCCTTTCTTTTGTTTTTGGCGTCTTCCATGGTGGCTTTACCAACAGTACCGGAATGCCAAGC
TTGAGCTCGAGATCCCCGGGTACCGAGCTCGAATTCGGGGCCGCGGAGGCTGGATCGGTCCCGGTGTCTT
CTATGGAGGTCAAAACAGCGTGGATGGCGTCTCCAGGCGATCTGACGGTTCACTAAACGAGCTCTGCTTA
TATAGGCCTCCCACCGTACACGCCTACCTCGACCCGGGTACCGAGCTCGACTTTCACTTTTCTCTATCAC
TGATAGGGAGTGGTAAACTCGACTTTCACTTTTCTCTATCACTGATAGGGAGTGGTAAACTCGACTTTCA
CTTTTCTCTATCACTGATAGGGAGTGGTAAACTCGACTTTCACTTTTCTCTATCACTGATAGGGAGTGGT
AAACTCGACTTTCACTTTTCTCTATCACTGATAGGGAGTGGTAAACTCGACTTTCACTTTTCTCTATCAC
TGATAGGGAGTGGTAAACTCGACTTTCACTTTTCTCTATCACTGATAGGGAGTGGTAAACTCGAGGAAGG
GGTTCATCGATATAACTTCGTATAGGAGACTTTATACGAAGTTATCTCGATGAAGGGGTTCTCTAGATCG
AGAATTCACTGGCCGTCGTTTTACAAGGCGCGCCCCCGGGTACCGAGCTCGAATTCACTGGCCGTCGTTT
TACAACGTCGTGACTGGGAAAACCCTGGCGTTACCCAACTTAATCGCCTTGCAGCACATCCCCCTTTCGC
CAGCTGGCGTAATAGCGAAGAGGCCCGCACCGATCGCCCTTCCCAACAGTTGCGCAGCCTGAATGGCGAA
TGGCGCCTGATGCGGTATTTTCTCCTTACGCATCTGTGCGGTATTTCACACCGCATATGGTGCACTCTCA
GTACAATCTGCTCTGATGCCGCAT
